Addgene plasmid #143170: TFORF1985
Purpose: Lentiviral vector for overexpressing transcription factor ORFs with unique 24-bp barcodes. Barcodes facilitate identification of transcription factors in pooled screens.
Depositing lab: Feng Zhang. Depositing organization: Broad Institute. Publication: A transcription factor atlas of directed differentiation. Joung J, Ma S, Tay T, Geiger-Schuller KR, Kirchgatterer PC, Verdine VK, Guo B, Arias-Garcia MA, Allen WE, Singh A, Kuksenko O, Abudayyeh OO, Gootenberg JS, Fu Z, Macrae RK, Buenrostro JD, Regev A, Zhang F. Cell. 2023 Jan 5;186(1):209-229.e26. doi: 10.1016/j.cell.2022.11.026. PubMed 36608654.
Backbone
  Vector backbone: pLX_TRC317
  Backbone manufacturer: Broad Institute Genetic Perturbation Platform
  Backbone size w/o insert (bp): 8264
  Vector type: Mammalian Expression, Lentiviral
  Selectable markers: Puromycin
Growth in bacteria
  Bacterial resistance: Ampicillin, 100 μg/mL
  Growth temperature: 37°C
  Growth strain: NEB Stable
  Copy number: High Copy
Gene/Insert
  Gene/Insert name: ZNF534
  Species: H. sapiens (human)
  Insert size (bp): 683
  Entrez Gene: ZNF534 (a.k.a. KRBO3)
  Promoter: EF1a
  Cloning method: Unknown
  Sequencing primers: 5′ GGGTGGAGACTGAAGTTAGGCCAG; 3′ CACATAGCGTAAAAGGAGCAACATAG
Terms and licenses: Academic/Nonprofit Terms; Industry Terms: Not Available to Industry
Depositor comments: NM_001291368,ENST00000301085,ENST00000617900 . The transcription factor ORF portion of this plasmid was synthesized by Genewiz. Please test multiple small colonies in case of plasmid recombination. To make this collection available in a timely manner, a portion of this collection was not fully sequenced by Addgene. If an Addgene verified full plasmid sequence is not available, please contact us prior to placing an order to request the full sequence.
How to cite: TFORF1985 was a gift from Feng Zhang (Addgene plasmid # 143170 ; http://n2t.net/addgene:143170 ; RRID:Addgene_143170)
