[The description below was written by a language model from this plasmid's Addgene catalogue record and pLannotate feature annotations shown in this document.]
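Description:
TFORF1985 is a third-generation-style, self-inactivating lentiviral expression plasmid built on the pLX_TRC317 backbone and carrying the human zinc-finger gene ZNF534 (also known as KRBO3) as a synthesized open reading frame of about 680 bp. It belongs to a large collection of barcoded transcription factor ORF vectors: each clone pairs its ORF with a unique 24-bp barcode so that the factor present in a given cell can be identified by sequencing in pooled overexpression screens, such as those used to map factors that drive directed differentiation. In bacteria the plasmid is maintained by a high-copy ColE1/pUC-type origin with ampicillin resistance. An f1 origin and residual lac, T7 and T3 elements from the cloning backbone are also present.

The viral portion begins with an RSV promoter fused to a truncated HIV-1 5' LTR, which drives genomic RNA production in packaging cells. This is followed by the Ψ packaging signal, a gag fragment, the RRE for Rev-dependent export and a cPPT/CTS. An SV40 early promoter expresses puromycin N-acetyltransferase for selecting transduced mammalian cells. Downstream, the EF-1α promoter drives the ZNF534 ORF. A WPRE enhances transcript expression, and the ΔU3 3' LTR inactivates LTR promoter activity after integration.

The automated annotation does not label the insert as ZNF534. It reports instead fragmentary matches to ZNF720 and DUT in the region after the EF-1α promoter; the ZNF720 hit probably reflects homology among related zinc-finger proteins. The barcode is not annotated either, so its exact position cannot be stated from the feature table. The depositor notes a risk of plasmid recombination during propagation.
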