Features (pLannotate 1.2.2; 32 found; start..end, strand, type, name):
      5..231     +  promoter       RSV promoter: Rous sarcoma virus enhancer/promoter
    232..412     +  LTR            5' LTR (truncated): truncated 5' long terminal repeat (LTR) from HIV-1
    459..584     +  misc_feature   HIV-1 Ψ: packaging signal of human immunodeficiency virus type 1
    568..931     +  CDS            HIV-1 gag (fragment): gag protein from human immunodeficiency virus 1; gag
   1077..1310    +  misc_feature   RRE: The Rev response element (RRE) of HIV-1 allows for Rev-dependent mRNA export from the nucleus to the cytoplasm.
   1687..1713    +  CDS            Rev (fragment): human immunodeficiency virus 1 (HIV-1) Rev protein; rev; enhances nuclear export of unspliced and incompletely spliced viral mRNAs
   1720..1743    +  promoter       SV40 promoter (fragment): SV40 early promoter
   1744..1815    +  promoter       SV40 promoter (fragment): SV40 enhancer and early promoter
   1839..1974    +  rep_origin     SV40 ori: SV40 origin of replication
   2020..2616    +  CDS            PuroR (fragment): puromycin N-acetyltransferase; pac from Streptomyces; confers resistance to puromycin
   2665..2782    +  misc_feature   cPPT/CTS: central polypurine tract and central termination sequence of HIV-1
   2847..2913    +  CDS            small t antigen (fragment): SV40 (simian virus 40) small t antigen
   2920..4098    +  promoter       EF-1α promoter: strong constitutive promoter for human elongation factor EF-1α
   4130..4354    +  CDS            ZNF720 (fragment): ZN720_HUMAN - Experimental evidence at protein level: Swiss-Prot protein existence level 1. From Homo sapiens (Human).
   4485..4697    +  CDS            DUT (fragment): DUT_HUMAN - Experimental evidence at protein level: Swiss-Prot protein existence level 1. This enzyme is involved in nucleotide metabolism: it produces dUMP, the immediate precursor of thymidine nucleotides and it decreases the intracellular concentration of dUTP so that uracil cannot be incorporated into DNA. From Homo sapiens (Human).
   4709..4762    +  promoter       U6 promoter (fragment): RNA polymerase III promoter for human U6 snRNA
   4804..5392    +  misc_feature   WPRE: woodchuck hepatitis virus posttranscriptional regulatory element
   5443..5462    +  misc_feature   cPPT/CTS (fragment): central polypurine tract and central termination sequence of HIV-1
   5464..5697    +  LTR            3' LTR (ΔU3): self-inactivating 3' long terminal repeat (LTR) from HIV-1
   5775..5896    +  polyA_signal   SV40 poly(A) signal: SV40 polyadenylation signal
   5936..6071    +  rep_origin     SV40 ori: SV40 origin of replication
   6092..6110    -  promoter       T7 promoter: promoter for bacteriophage T7 RNA polymerase
   6118..6273    +  CDS            lacZα (fragment): LacZα fragment of β-galactosidase; lacZ fragment
   6278..6706    +  rep_origin     f1 ori (sequence partly withheld): f1 bacteriophage origin of replication; arrow indicates direction of (+) strand synthesis
   6759..6863    +  promoter       AmpR promoter: bla
   6864..7724    +  CDS            AmpR: β-lactamase; bla; confers resistance to ampicillin, carbenicillin, and related antibiotics
   7895..8483    +  rep_origin     ori: high-copy-number ColE1/pMB1/pBR322/pUC origin of replication
   8666..8758    +  CDS            lacI (fragment): lac repressor; lacI; The lac repressor binds to the lac operator to inhibit transcription in E. coli. This inhibition can be relieved by adding lactose or isopropyl-β-D-thiogalactopyranoside (IPTG).
   8771..8792    +  protein_bind   CAP binding site: CAP binding activates transcription in the presence of cAMP. E. coli catabolite activator protein
   8807..8837    +  promoter       lac promoter: promoter for the E. coli lac operon
   8845..8861    +  protein_bind   lac operator: The lac repressor binds to the lac operator to inhibit transcription in E. coli. This inhibition can be relieved by adding lactose or isopropyl-β-D-thiogalactopyranoside (IPTG). lac repressor encoded by lacI
   8906..8924    +  promoter       T3 promoter: promoter for bacteriophage T3 RNA polymerase
>Addgene plasmid #143170 | TFORF1985 | addgene full sequence | sequence record 397826 | Addgene NGS Result
TTAATGTAGTCTTATGCAATACTCTTGTAGTCTTGCAACATGGTAACGATGAGTTAGCAACATGCCTTAC
AAGGAGAGAAAAAGCACCGTGCATGCCGATTGGTGGAAGTAAGGTGGTACGATCGTGCCTTATTAGGAAG
GCAACAGACGGGTCTGACATGGATTGGACGAACCACTGAATTGCCGCATTGCAGAGATATTGTATTTAAG
TGCCTAGCTCGATACATAAACGGGTCTCTCTGGTTAGACCAGATCTGAGCCTGGGAGCTCTCTGGCTAAC
TAGGGAACCCACTGCTTAAGCCTCAATAAAGCTTGCCTTGAGTGCTTCAAGTAGTGTGTGCCCGTCTGTT
GTGTGACTCTGGTAACTAGAGATCCCTCAGACCCTTTTAGTCAGTGTGGAAAATCTCTAGCAGTGGCGCC
CGAACAGGGACTTGAAAGCGAAAGGGAAACCAGAGGAGCTCTCTCGACGCAGGACTCGGCTTGCTGAAGC
GCGCACGGCAAGAGGCGAGGGGCGGCGACTGGTGAGTACGCCAAAAATTTTGACTAGCGGAGGCTAGAAG
GAGAGAGATGGGTGCGAGAGCGTCAGTATTAAGCGGGGGAGAATTAGATCGCGATGGGAAAAAATTCGGT
TAAGGCCAGGGGGAAAGAAAAAATATAAATTAAAACATATAGTATGGGCAAGCAGGGAGCTAGAACGATT
CGCAGTTAATCCTGGCCTGTTAGAAACATCAGAAGGCTGTAGACAAATACTGGGACAGCTACAACCATCC
CTTCAGACAGGATCAGAAGAACTTAGATCATTATATAATACAGTAGCAACCCTCTATTGTGTGCATCAAA
GGATAGAGATAAAAGACACCAAGGAAGCTTTAGACAAGATAGAGGAAGAGCAAAACAAAAGTAAGACCAC
CGCACAGCAAGCGGCCGCTGATCTTCAGACCTGGAGGAGGAGATATGAGGGACAATTGGAGAAGTGAATT
ATATAAATATAAAGTAGTAAAAATTGAACCATTAGGAGTAGCACCCACCAAGGCAAAGAGAAGAGTGGTG
CAGAGAGAAAAAAGAGCAGTGGGAATAGGAGCTTTGTTCCTTGGGTTCTTGGGAGCAGCAGGAAGCACTA
TGGGCGCAGCGTCAATGACGCTGACGGTACAGGCCAGACAATTATTGTCTGGTATAGTGCAGCAGCAGAA
CAATTTGCTGAGGGCTATTGAGGCGCAACAGCATCTGTTGCAACTCACAGTCTGGGGCATCAAGCAGCTC
CAGGCAAGAATCCTGGCTGTGGAAAGATACCTAAAGGATCAACAGCTCCTGGGGATTTGGGGTTGCTCTG
GAAAACTCATTTGCACCACTGCTGTGCCTTGGAATGCTAGTTGGAGTAATAAATCTCTGGAACAGATTTG
GAATCACACGACCTGGATGGAGTGGGACAGAGAAATTAACAATTACACAAGCTTAATACACTCCTTAATT
GAAGAATCGCAAAACCAGCAAGAAAAGAATGAACAAGAATTATTGGAATTAGATAAATGGGCAAGTTTGT
GGAATTGGTTTAACATAACAAATTGGCTGTGGTATATAAAATTATTCATAATGATAGTAGGAGGCTTGGT
AGGTTTAAGAATAGTTTTTGCTGTACTTTCTATAGTGAATAGAGTTAGGCAGGGATATTCACCATTATCG
TTTCAGACCCACCTCCCAACCCCGAGGGGACCCATGCATTGCATCTCAATTAGTCAGCAACCAGGTGTGG
AAAGTCCCCAGGCTCCCCAGCAGGCAGAAGTATGCAAAGCATGCGTCTCAATTAGTCAGCAACCATAGTC
CCGCCCCTAACTCCGCCCATCCCGCCCCTAACTCCGCCCAGTTCCGCCCATTCTCCGCCCCATGGCTGAC
TAATTTTTTTTATTTATGCAGAGGCCGAGGCCGCCTCGGCCTCTGAGCTATTCCAGAAGTAGTGAGGAGG
CTTTTTTGGAGGCCTAGGCTTTTGCAAAAAGCTTTCTAGAGGTACCACCGGAGCTTACCATGACCGAGTA
CAAGCCCACGGTGCGCCTCGCCACCCGCGACGACGTCCCCAGGGCCGTACGCACCCTCGCCGCCGCGTTC
GCCGACTACCCCGCCACGCGCCACACCGTCGATCCGGACCGCCACATCGAGCGGGTCACCGAGCTGCAAG
AACTCTTCCTCACGCGCGTCGGGCTCGACATCGGCAAGGTGTGGGTCGCGGACGACGGCGCCGCCGTGGC
GGTCTGGACCACGCCGGAGAGCGTCGAAGCGGGGGCGGTGTTCGCCGAGATCGGCCCGCGCATGGCCGAG
TTGAGCGGTTCCCGGCTGGCCGCGCAGCAACAGATGGAAGGCCTCCTGGCGCCGCACCGGCCCAAGGAGC
CCGCGTGGTTCCTGGCCACCGTCGGCGTCTCGCCCGACCACCAGGGCAAGGGTCTGGGCAGCGCCGTCGT
GCTCCCCGGAGTGGAGGCGGCCGAGCGCGCCGGGGTGCCCGCCTTCCTGGAGACCTCCGCGCCCCGCAAC
CTCCCCTTCTACGAGCGGCTCGGCTTCACCGTCACCGCCGACGTCGAGGTGCCCGAAGGACCGCGCACCT
GGTGCATGACCCGCAAGCCCGGTGCCAGTTAACGAATTCTAGATCTTGAGACAAATGGCAGTATTCATCC
ACAATTTTAAAAGAAAAGGGGGGATTGGGGGGTACAGTGCAGGGGAAAGAATAGTAGACATAATAGCAAC
AGACATACAAACTAAAGAATTACAAAAACAAATTACAAAAATTCAAAATTTTCGGGTTTATTACAGGGAC
AGCAGAGATCCACTTTGGCGCCGGCTCGAGGCCTGCAGGTGCAAAGATGGATAAAGTTTTAAACAGAGAG
GAATCTTTGCAGCTAATGGACCTTCTAGGTCTTGAAAGGAGTGGGAATTGGCTCCGGTGCCCGTCAGTGG
GCAGAGCGCACATCGCCCACAGTCCCCGAGAAGTTGGGGGGAGGGGTCGGCAATTGAACCGGTGCCTAGA
GAAGGTGGCGCGGGGTAAACTGGGAAAGTGATGTCGTGTACTGGCTCCGCCTTTTTCCCGAGGGTGGGGG
AGAACCGTATATAAGTGCAGTAGTCGCCGTGAACGTTCTTTTTCGCAACGGGTTTGCCGCCAGAACACAG
GTAAGTGCCGTGTGTGGTTCCCGCGGGCCTGGCCTCTTTACGGGTTATGGCCCTTGCGTGCCTTGAATTA
CTTCCACCTGGCTGCAGTACGTGATTCTTGATCCCGAGCTTCGGGTTGGAAGTGGGTGGGAGAGTTCGAG
GCCTTGCGCTTAAGGAGCCCCTTCGCCTCGTGCTTGAGTTGAGGCCTGGCCTGGGCGCTGGGGCCGCCGC
GTGCGAATCTGGTGGCACCTTCGCGCCTGTCTCGCTGCTTTCGATAAGTCTCTAGCCATTTAAAATTTTT
GATGACCTGCTGCGACGCTTTTTTTCTGGCAAGATAGTCTTGTAAATGCGGGCCAAGATCTGCACACTGG
TATTTCGGTTTTTGGGGCCGCGGGCGGCGACGGGGCCCGTGCGTCCCAGCGCACATGTTCGGCGAGGCGG
GGCCTGCGAGCGCGGCCACCGAGAATCGGACGGGGGTAGTCTCAAGCTGGCCGGCCTGCTCTGGTGCCTG
GCCTCGCGCCGCCGTGTATCGCCCCGCCCTGGGCGGCAAGGCTGGCCCGGTCGGCACCAGTTGCGTGAGC
GGAAAGATGGCCGCTTCCCGGCCCTGCTGCAGGGAGCTCAAAATGGAGGACGCGGCGCTCGGGAGAGCGG
GCGGGTGAGTCACCCACACAAAGGAAAAGGGCCTTTCCGTCCTCAGCCGTCGCTTCATGTGACTCCACGG
AGTACCGGGCGCCGTCCAGGCACCTCGATTAGTTCTCGAGCTTTTGGAGTACGTCGTCTTTAGGTTGGGG
GGAGGGGTTTTATGCGATGGAGTTTCCCCACACTGAGTGGGTGGAGACTGAAGTTAGGCCAGCTTGGCAC
TTGATGTAATTCTCCTTGGAATTTGCCCTTTTTGAGTTTGGATCTTGGTTCATTCTCAAGCCTCAGACAG
TGGTTCAAAGTTTTTTTCTTCCATTTCAGGTGTCGTGAGGCTAGCACCGCCACCATGGCCCTTACTCAGG
GGCAATTGTCATTCAGCGATGTGGCCATAGAATTCTCTCAGGAGGAGTGGAAATGCCTGGACCCTGGGCA
GAAAGCTTTATACAGGGACGTGATGTTAGAGAACTACAGGAACCTGGTCTCCCTAGGAATCTGTCTTCCT
GACCTGAGTGTTACCTCCATGTTGGAGCAAAAGAGAGATCCCTGGACTCTGCAGAGTGAAGTGAAAATAA
TAAACAATCCAGATGGCAGGGAGTGCATCAAAGGTGTGAACACAGATTTTTCACTTCTGGCCTGGGACGC
GCGCGTCTTCAGGGTGGAAGCCTGGCGCGCGTCCGGAGGTGCTGAGGAGCCAACCGGCCCAAACTTTGTG
GGAAATGACTCCCCTCTGCCCTCGCCCCTCGCTCTGCTACCATTTCCTTCCGTTTCTGCTTCGCTTGGCG
ATGCAAAACGCGCGAGGCTCACGGCAGAGGGCCGAGGCCACGGGACTCTCAGGGCCGGGCCCGCCCCTCG
GCCGCGCAGTGCGGCGCCGCACGCCCCGGACGCTGTCCAGCGTTGGCCGCCTGAGCAGAGGCTGCCGCGG
AGCTAGTAATGAACTAGTCCGTAACTTGAAAGTATTTCGATTTCTTGGCTTTATATATCTTGTGGAAAGG
ACGAACCGCTACGGACATACACATCCTCACGCGTTAAGTCGACAATCAACCTCTGGATTACAAAATTTGT
GAAAGATTGACTGGTATTCTTAACTATGTTGCTCCTTTTACGCTATGTGGATACGCTGCTTTAATGCCTT
TGTATCATGCTATTGCTTCCCGTATGGCTTTCATTTTCTCCTCCTTGTATAAATCCTGGTTGCTGTCTCT
TTATGAGGAGTTGTGGCCCGTTGTCAGGCAACGTGGCGTGGTGTGCACTGTGTTTGCTGACGCAACCCCC
ACTGGTTGGGGCATTGCCACCACCTGTCAGCTCCTTTCCGGGACTTTCGCTTTCCCCCTCCCTATTGCCA
CGGCGGAACTCATCGCCGCCTGCCTTGCCCGCTGCTGGACAGGGGCTCGGCTGTTGGGCACTGACAATTC
CGTGGTGTTGTCGGGGAAATCATCGTCCTTTCCTTGGCTGCTCGCCTGTGTTGCCACCTGGATTCTGCGC
GGGACGTCCTTCTGCTACGTCCCTTCGGCCCTCAATCCAGCGGACCTTCCTTCCCGCGGCCTGCTGCCGG
CTCTGCGGCCTCTTCCGCGTCTTCGCCTTCGCCCTCAGACGAGTCGGATCTCCCTTTGGGCCGCCTCCCC
GCGTCGACTTTAAGACCAATGACTTACAAGGCAGCTGTAGATCTTAGCCACTTTTTAAAAGAAAAGGGGG
GACTGGAAGGGCTAATTCACTCCCAACGAAGACAAGATCTGCTTTTTGCTTGTACTGGGTCTCTCTGGTT
AGACCAGATCTGAGCCTGGGAGCTCTCTGGCTAACTAGGGAACCCACTGCTTAAGCCTCAATAAAGCTTG
CCTTGAGTGCTTCAAGTAGTGTGTGCCCGTCTGTTGTGTGACTCTGGTAACTAGAGATCCCTCAGACCCT
TTTAGTCAGTGTGGAAAATCTCTAGCAGTACGTATAGTAGTTCATGTCATCTTATTATTCAGTATTTATA
ACTTGCAAAGAAATGAATATCAGAGAGTGAGAGGAACTTGTTTATTGCAGCTTATAATGGTTACAAATAA
AGCAATAGCATCACAAATTTCACAAATAAAGCATTTTTTTCACTGCATTCTAGTTGTGGTTTGTCCAAAC
TCATCAATGTATCTTATCATGTCTGGCTCTAGCTATCCCGCCCCTAACTCCGCCCATCCCGCCCCTAACT
CCGCCCAGTTCCGCCCATTCTCCGCCCCATGGCTGACTAATTTTTTTTATTTATGCAGAGGCCGAGGCCG
CCTCGGCCTCTGAGCTATTCCAGAAGTAGTGAGGAGGCTTTTTTGGAGGCCTAGGGACGTACCCAATTCG
CCCTATAGTGAGTCGTATTACGCGCGCTCACTGGCCGTCGTTTTACAACGTCGTGACTGGGAAAACCCTG
GCGTTACCCAACTTAATCGCCTTGCAGCACATCCCCCTTTCGCCAGCTGGCGTAATAGCGAAGAGGCCCG
CACCGATCGCCCTTCCCAACAGTTGCGCAGCCTGAATGGCGAATGGG
[124 nt withheld, positions 6278-6401]
C
[91 nt withheld, positions 6403-6493]
A
[49 nt withheld, positions 6495-6543]
CCTTTGACGTTGGAGTCCACGTTCTTT
[37 nt withheld, positions 6571-6607]
ACCCTATCTCGGTCTATTCTTTTGATTTATAAGGGATTTTGCCGATTTCGGCCTATTGGTTAAAAAATGA
GCTGATTTAACAAAAATTTAACGCGAATTTTAACAAAATATTAACGCTTACAATTTAGGTGGCACTTTTC
GGGGAAATGTGCGCGGAACCCCTATTTGTTTATTTTTCTAAATACATTCAAATATGTATCCGCTCATGAG
ACAATAACCCTGATAAATGCTTCAATAATATTGAAAAAGGAAGAGTATGAGTATTCAACATTTCCGTGTC
GCCCTTATTCCCTTTTTTGCGGCATTTTGCCTTCCTGTTTTTGCTCACCCAGAAACGCTGGTGAAAGTAA
AAGATGCTGAAGATCAGTTGGGTGCACGAGTGGGTTACATCGAACTGGATCTCAACAGCGGTAAGATCCT
TGAGAGTTTTCGCCCCGAAGAACGTTTTCCAATGATGAGCACTTTTAAAGTTCTGCTATGTGGCGCGGTA
TTATCCCGTATTGACGCCGGGCAAGAGCAACTCGGTCGCCGCATACACTATTCTCAGAATGACTTGGTTG
AGTACTCACCAGTCACAGAAAAGCATCTTACGGATGGCATGACAGTAAGAGAATTATGCAGTGCTGCCAT
AACCATGAGTGATAACACTGCGGCCAACTTACTTCTGACAACGATCGGAGGACCGAAGGAGCTAACCGCT
TTTTTGCACAACATGGGGGATCATGTAACTCGCCTTGATCGTTGGGAACCGGAGCTGAATGAAGCCATAC
CAAACGACGAGCGTGACACCACGATGCCTGTAGCAATGGCAACAACGTTGCGCAAACTATTAACTGGCGA
ACTACTTACTCTAGCTTCCCGGCAACAATTAATAGACTGGATGGAGGCGGATAAAGTTGCAGGACCACTT
CTGCGCTCGGCCCTTCCGGCTGGCTGGTTTATTGCTGATAAATCTGGAGCCGGTGAGCGTGGGTCTCGCG
GTATCATTGCAGCACTGGGGCCAGATGGTAAGCCCTCCCGTATCGTAGTTATCTACACGACGGGGAGTCA
GGCAACTATGGATGAACGAAATAGACAGATCGCTGAGATAGGTGCCTCACTGATTAAGCATTGGTAACTG
TCAGACCAAGTTTACTCATATATACTTTAGATTGATTTAAAACTTCATTTTTAATTTAAAAGGATCTAGG
TGAAGATCCTTTTTGATAATCTCATGACCAAAATCCCTTAACGTGAGTTTTCGTTCCACTGAGCGTCAGA
CCCCGTAGAAAAGATCAAAGGATCTTCTTGAGATCCTTTTTTTCTGCGCGTAATCTGCTGCTTGCAAACA
AAAAAACCACCGCTACCAGCGGTGGTTTGTTTGCCGGATCAAGAGCTACCAACTCTTTTTCCGAAGGTAA
CTGGCTTCAGCAGAGCGCAGATACCAAATACTGTTCTTCTAGTGTAGCCGTAGTTAGGCCACCACTTCAA
GAACTCTGTAGCACCGCCTACATACCTCGCTCTGCTAATCCTGTTACCAGTGGCTGCTGCCAGTGGCGAT
AAGTCGTGTCTTACCGGGTTGGACTCAAGACGATAGTTACCGGATAAGGCGCAGCGGTCGGGCTGAACGG
GGGGTTCGTGCACACAGCCCAGCTTGGAGCGAACGACCTACACCGAACTGAGATACCTACAGCGTGAGCT
ATGAGAAAGCGCCACGCTTCCCGAAGGGAGAAAGGCGGACAGGTATCCGGTAAGCGGCAGGGTCGGAACA
GGAGAGCGCACGAGGGAGCTTCCAGGGGGAAACGCCTGGTATCTTTATAGTCCTGTCGGGTTTCGCCACC
TCTGACTTGAGCGTCGATTTTTGTGATGCTCGTCAGGGGGGCGGAGCCTATGGAAAAACGCCAGCAACGC
GGCCTTTTTACGGTTCCTGGCCTTTTGCTGGCCTTTTGCTCACATGTTCTTTCCTGCGTTATCCCCTGAT
TCTGTGGATAACCGTATTACCGCCTTTGAGTGAGCTGATACCGCTCGCCGCAGCCGAACGACCGAGCGCA
GCGAGTCAGTGAGCGAGGAAGCGGAAGAGCGCCCAATACGCAAACCGCCTCTCCCCGCGCGTTGGCCGAT
TCATTAATGCAGCTGGCACGACAGGTTTCCCGACTGGAAAGCGGGCAGTGAGCGCAACGCAATTAATGTG
AGTTAGCTCACTCATTAGGCACCCCAGGCTTTACACTTTATGCTTCCGGCTCGTATGTTGTGTGGAATTG
TGAGCGGATAACAATTTCACACAGGAAACAGCTATGACCATGATTACGCCAAGCGCGCAATTAACCCTCA
CTAAAGGGAACAAAAGCTGGAGCTGCAAGC
