>Addgene plasmid #143170 | TFORF1985 | depositor partial sequence | sequence record 281648 | Insert
ACCGCCACCATGGCCCTTACTCAGGGGCAATTGTCATTCAGCGATGTGGCCATAGAATTCTCTCAGGAGG
AGTGGAAATGCCTGGACCCTGGGCAGAAAGCTTTATACAGGGACGTGATGTTAGAGAACTACAGGAACCT
GGTCTCCCTAGGAATCTGTCTTCCTGACCTGAGTGTTACCTCCATGTTGGAGCAAAAGAGAGATCCCTGG
ACTCTGCAGAGTGAAGTGAAAATAATAAACAATCCAGATGGCAGGGAGTGCATCAAAGGTGTGAACACAG
ATTTTTCACTTCTGGCCTGGGACGCGCGCGTCTTCAGGGTGGAAGCCTGGCGCGCGTCCGGAGGTGCTGA
GGAGCCAACCGGCCCAAACTTTGTGGGAAATGACTCCCCTCTGCCCTCGCCCCTCGCTCTGCTACCATTT
CCTTCCGTTTCTGCTTCGCTTGGCGATGCAAAACGCGCGAGGCTCACGGCAGAGGGCCGAGGCCACGGGA
CTCTCAGGGCCGGGCCCGCCCCTCGGCCGCGCAGTGCGGCGCCGCACGCCCCGGACGCTGTCCAGCGTTG
GCCGCCTGAGCAGAGGCTGCCGCGGAGCTAGTAATGAACTAGTCCGTAACTTGAAAGTATTTCGATTTCT
TGGCTTTATATATCTTGTGGAAAGGACGAACCGCTACGGACATACACATCCTC
