>Addgene plasmid #143170 | TFORF1985 | depositor partial sequence | sequence record 281649 | Barcode
ACCGCTACGGACATACACATCCTC
